Addgene plasmid #39723: KHBD00675
Depositing lab: Bart Deplancke. Depositing organization: Swiss Federal Institute of Technology (EPFL). Publication: Automated protein-DNA interaction screening of Drosophila regulatory elements. Korneel Hens, Jean-Daniel Feuz, Alina Isakova, Antonina Lagovitina, Andreas Massouras, Julien Bryois, Patrick Callaerts, Susan E. Celniker, Bart Deplancke. Nat Methods. 2011 Oct 30;8(12):1065-70. 10.1038/nmeth.1763 PubMed 22037703.
Backbone
  Vector backbone: pDONR221
  Backbone manufacturer: Invitrogen
  Backbone size w/o insert (bp): 2536
  Vector type: Gateway DONR vector
Growth in bacteria
  Bacterial resistance: Kanamycin, 50 μg/mL
  Growth temperature: 37°C
  Growth strain: DH5alpha
  Copy number: High Copy
Gene/Insert
  Gene/Insert name: CG6883 (alt names: FBgn0003749; trh; trachealess)
  Species: D. melanogaster (fly)
  Insert size (bp): 2856
  Entrez Gene: trh (a.k.a. Dmel_CG42865, 3.1, BP1081, CG13885, CG42865, CG6883, DMU42699, Dmel\CG42865, Dmel_CG13885, Dmel_CG6883, HDC07747, TRH, Trh, bHLHe13, l(3)10512)
  Promoter: none
  Cloning method: Gateway Cloning
  Sequencing primers: 5′ M13-F20; 3′ M13R
Terms and licenses: Academic/Nonprofit Terms; Industry Terms: Not Available to Industry
Depositor comments: Please note that the ORFs in this collection were cloned open-ended (without a stop codon).
How to cite: KHBD00675 was a gift from Bart Deplancke (Addgene plasmid # 39723 ; http://n2t.net/addgene:39723 ; RRID:Addgene_39723)
