[The description below was written by a language model from this plasmid's Addgene catalogue record.]
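Description:
KHBD00675 is a Gateway entry-type clone built in the Invitrogen pDONR221 backbone, carrying the open reading frame of the Drosophila melanogaster gene trachealess (trh; CG6883, FBgn0003749), which among its aliases is listed as a bHLH family member (bHLHe13). The insert is recorded as 2856 bp in a backbone of about 2.5 kb once the donor cassette has been replaced. The plasmid is maintained in standard E. coli as a high-copy plasmid under kanamycin selection. No feature table accompanies the record, so details such as the origin of replication and the exact recombination sites flanking the insert are not itemised. However, a pDONR221-derived clone made by Gateway cloning would normally have the ORF bracketed by attL sites, with M13 forward and reverse primer sites flanking it for sequence verification.

The construct has no promoter, so it is not an expression plasmid in its own right. It serves as a shuttle from which the trh coding sequence can be moved by LR recombination into any compatible destination vector that supplies the promoter, tags and host-specific elements. The depositor notes that the ORFs in this collection were cloned open-ended, without a stop codon, which allows in-frame C-terminal fusions in the destination vector and means a downstream stop must be provided there. The clone belongs to a collection of fly ORFs associated with work on automated protein–DNA interaction screening of Drosophila regulatory elements, which is consistent with its use as a source of a transcription factor coding sequence for such assays.
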