>Addgene plasmid #39723 | KHBD00675 | depositor partial sequence | sequence record 50163 | KHBD00675 sequence 2856 bps
ATGTTGCCGTACCAGGCAGCCGTGGCCATGGACTACGCCGGATACCAGAGACAGCCCACGCCCGGACATC
CCGGAAGCCACATGGCCACCATGGGATCTCTGGGCATGCCCGCGGTGCCCTTCACCCACAGCTGGATGGT
GCCCACGCAGGACCTTTGCGCCATGCCACCCTACAACAAAATGACCGGACACCAGCAGCCGCCAGGTGCC
GGAATGCACGCCCAGCAACAGCCCCTCGAGCCCGGCATCCTGGAGCTGCGCAAGGAGAAGTCGAGGGACG
CGGCGAGATCGCGGCGCGGAAAGGAGAACTACGAGTTCTACGAGCTAGCCAAGATGCTCCCTCTGCCGGC
AGCCATCACCAGCCAGCTGGACAAGGCCTCGATCATAAGACTGACCATCAGCTACCTGAAGCTGAGGGAT
TTCTCCGGACACGGCGATCCGCCATGGACTCGGGAAGCCTCTAGCAGCAGTAAGCTAAAAAGTGCCGCCA
TTCGTCGCAGCCCCGCTGTTGATTTGTTCGAGCAACATCAGGGCACCCACATATTACAGTCGCTGGATGG
TTTCGCCCTAGCTGTGGCGGCAGACGGACGCTTCCTGTATATTTCCGAGACGGTGTCCATCTATTTGGGC
CTGTCGCAGGTGGAGATGACGGGTAGCAGCATCTTCGACTATATCCACCAGGCGGATCACTCGGAGATCG
CCGACCAGCTGGGCCTGAGCCTAACAAGCGGCGGCGGCGGTGGCGGTGGAAGCTCGAGCAGCGGCGGAGG
AGGAGGCGGAGCGGGAGGTGGTATGGCCTCACCCACTTCCGGAGCCTCCGACGATGGAAGCGGCACACAC
GTTGCGGCCTCCATGACCCAAGCTTCGACCAGCGGCTACAAGGGATACGATCGAAGCTTCTGTGTCCGTA
TGAAGTCCACGCTGACCAAGCGCGGCTGTCACTTCAAGTCCTCAGGCTATCGGGCCAGCGATGCAACGAG
CAATTGCAACAACGGTAACAATGCTAGTAACAATGCTAAAAACGTTAAGAATCCGGGCTCAAACTATTCG
GTGGTTCTGCTGTTGTGCAAGCTGCGTCCCCAGTACACATTTTCCCACAGTCGCAAATCGCAGCCTCCAC
TCCTCGGAATGGTTGCCCTGGCCATCGCACTGCCTCCGCCATCGGTGCACGAGATCCGGCTGGAGTGCGA
CATGTTCGTCACCAGGGTGAACTTTGACCTGCGAGTAGCCCACTGCGAGCCAAGGGTATCCGATCTGCTG
GACTATTCCCCGGAGGACCTGGTTAACAAGAGCTTGTACTCACTGTGTCACGCCGAGGATGCCAATCGCC
TGCGCAAGAGCCACTCAGACCTGATCGAGAAGGGTCAGGTGCTGACCGGATACTACCGACTAATGAACAA
GAGTGGAGGCTACACTTGGCTCCAGACCTGTGCCACCGTCGTCTGCAGCACTAAGAACGCCGATGAGCAG
AACATCATCTGCGTGAACTATGTGATCAGCAACCGGGAGAACGAGAACATGATACTGGATTGCTGCCAAC
TGGAACCCAGTCCGGATAGCATTAAGCACGAGGAGGGACTGGGTAACGACAAAAGCAGCGGGTCGCCAGG
AGGAGATGCCAGTGGCGAAGGCAACTCTCACCTGAGTGCCGGAGACATGAAGCTTAACTCACCGAAAACC
GATTCAGAGGGCCATTCCCACCGCGGCAGGGGTCGCAGTGCAGCCGCCTCGCATGGAAGTTCAATGAACA
GCCTCACCATGATCAAGGATAGCCCCACTCCGCTGGGTGTGGAGATCGATTCGGGAGTGCTGCCCACCAC
AGTGGCCACTCCAGTGCCGGCAGCCACTCCACCAGTGCAGTCCACCAAGCGAAAGCGAAAAACCAAAGCG
TCGCAGCACGCGGAGGACCAGGGTCAAGAGCAGGTAATCTCCGAGCAGCCTCTGCCCAAACTACCGACAA
TGGAGCAACGCGATCAGCAGCCCCGCAGCCGCTTACCCTCGATTGTGGATGAGCAGCCCTCGTCCGCGGC
CGACTCCGCGGTCAAGGATCTGGAGCAGGCCATGTCCAAGCATCTGCCCTCGCCAGCGGCGGTGGTGTCC
GTGGCCCCGCCCAATACGGATTTCAGTGCCGACTCTCTGCTTAAGCAGCAGCAACAACAACAGCAGCTGG
ATCCCAACGAGAAAAGCAGCACCATTCAATGGATAGGCACTCCCTACCAACAGCCACCGGCGCCCATGCC
AGCTACCGCCCTTCTCCGGCAGTTATACGCCAACCGGGAGAGCGTGATCCGGGCGACGGCTAGGCAAACA
CCAACTGGAGTGGGCCCCGGAGTTTTCTACGGCGATCAGCAAACAGGTCCGCTGCCCACTCCGCCGGGCA
GTGAGTCGTCCTACGAGAACCAATACCTGCAGCTGCACTCTGCCGCTTCCGGTGGACATCCTGGCGGCCA
GAAGACCTCCGCTGATGCCTTCACCAATCTGGTGTCAACCTACGGCGGCTATCACAGCTCCATTGACTAT
CACAACGCCATGACCCCGCCCAGTTCAGTGTCTCCCAGGGACTCGAATCAACCGGGTAAGGCGGCTCCAG
TCCTGGCCTCCAACGGGGGATACGACTATGCCCCCGATCCACTCCGAGGGCAGTACGCCACTTCATCCGG
AGACGTGGTGCCCGCCACGCTGCCTCTGAAGCCCCAGGCATCCTATACAGCAACAATGCATCCTTCGGGC
AGCACAACCACCGAGGGTGGAGTTACCTACAGTAATCTCGACCAGCCGCAGTACTTCGCTCCGCATTCGA
GTTTCCACCTTTACCACAAGGGCAGCCCGGCCAGCGGCTGGTACTCCACGCCCTCC
