>Addgene plasmid #39723 | KHBD00675 | addgene partial sequence | sequence record 51877 | M13Rev
TTGGAAGGAGGGCGTGGAGTACCAGCCGCTGGCCGGGCTGCCCTTGTGGTAAAGGTGGAAACTCGAATGC
GGAGCGAAGTACTGCGGCTGGTCGAGATTACTGTAGGTAACTCCACCCTCGGTGGTTGTGCTGCCCGAAG
GATGCATTGTTGCTGTATAGGATGCCTGGGGCTTCAGAGGCAGCGTGGCGGGCACCACGTCTCCGGATGA
AGTGGCGTACTGCCCTCGGAGTGGATCGGGGGCATAGTCGTATCCCCCGTTGGAGGCCAGGACTGGAGCC
GCCTTACCCGGTTGATTCGAGTCCCTGGGAGACACTGAACTGGGCGGGGTCATGGCGTTGTGATAGTCAA
TGGAGCTGTGATAGCCGCCGTAGGTTGACACCAGATTGGTGAAGGCATCAGCGGAGGTCTTCTGGCCGCC
AGGATGTCCACCGGAAGCGGCAGAGTGCAGCTGCAGGTATTGGTTCTCGTAGGACGACTCACTGCCCGGC
GGA
